Addgene plasmid #183898: TALED_Right-ND1-1397N
Purpose: Expresses TALED_Right-ND1-1397N in mammalian cells
Depositing lab: Jin-Soo Kim. Depositing organization: Institute for Basic Science. Publication: Targeted A-to-G base editing in human mitochondrial DNA with programmable deaminases. Cho SI, Lee S, Mok YG, Lim K, Lee J, Lee JM, Chung E, Kim JS. Cell. 2022 May 12;185(10):1764-1776.e12. doi: 10.1016/j.cell.2022.03.039. Epub 2022 Apr 25. PubMed 35472302.
Backbone
  Vector backbone: p3s
  Backbone size w/o insert (bp): 3723
  Total vector size (bp): 6555
  Vector type: Mammalian Expression
Growth in bacteria
  Bacterial resistance: Ampicillin, 100 μg/mL
  Growth temperature: 37°C
  Growth strain: DH5alpha
  Copy number: High Copy
Gene/Insert
  Gene/Insert name: TALED for ND1 mutation
  Species: Synthetic
  Insert size (bp): 2832
  Promoter: pCMV
  Cloning method: Gibson Cloning
  Sequencing primers: 5′ CGCAAATGGGCGGTAGGCGTG; 3′ TAGAAGGCACAGTCGAGG
Terms and licenses: Academic/Nonprofit Terms; Industry Terms: Not Available to Industry
How to cite: TALED_Right-ND1-1397N was a gift from Jin-Soo Kim (Addgene plasmid # 183898 ; http://n2t.net/addgene:183898 ; RRID:Addgene_183898)
