[The description below was written by a language model from this plasmid's Addgene catalogue record and pLannotate feature annotations shown in this document.]
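Description:
TALED_Right-ND1-1397N is a 6,555 bp mammalian expression plasmid built on the p3s backbone. It carries one arm (the "right" half) of a TALE-linked deaminase pair directed at the mitochondrial ND1 gene. It is propagated in E. coli through a high-copy ColE1/pUC-type origin and selected with ampicillin via the β-lactamase gene. The feature table also picks up short remnants of an SV40 promoter, a bleomycin-resistance gene fragment with an SV40 poly(A) signal, and lac regulatory sequences. These are annotated only as fragments, so the record does not support a functional mammalian selection marker.

The 2,832 bp synthetic insert is transcribed from the CMV immediate-early enhancer and promoter and terminated by the bovine growth hormone polyadenylation signal. T7 and SP6 promoters flank the open reading frame. The annotated coding region begins with a fragment of human COX8A, consistent with a mitochondrial targeting sequence that directs import of the fusion protein into the organelle. This is followed by a FLAG epitope fragment for detection and then a region matching the Xanthomonas AvrBs3 TAL effector. The stretch between this region and the C-terminal domain is unannotated, though it presumably holds the TALE repeat array that specifies the ND1 target site. The reading frame ends with a fragment of the Burkholderia DddA double-stranded DNA deaminase toxin. The "1397N" in the name suggests the N-terminal half of DddA split at position 1397, which would be inactive until it reassembles with a complementary half delivered by a partner "left" construct. No adenine deaminase is annotated in this arm.

According to the associated publication title, the plasmid belongs to a system for programmable A-to-G base editing of human mitochondrial DNA. It would typically be co-transfected with its partner arm into mammalian cells.
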