Features (pLannotate 1.2.2; 21 found; start..end, strand, type, name):
    182..770     -  rep_origin     ori: high-copy-number ColE1/pMB1/pBR322/pUC origin of replication
    941..1801    -  CDS            AmpR: β-lactamase; bla; confers resistance to ampicillin, carbenicillin, and related antibiotics
   1802..1906    -  promoter       AmpR promoter: bla
   1965..2017    -  misc_feature   bom (fragment): basis of mobility region from pBR322
   2172..2551    +  enhancer       CMV enhancer: human cytomegalovirus immediate early enhancer
   2552..2755    +  promoter       CMV promoter: human cytomegalovirus (CMV) immediate early promoter
   2751..2784    +  LTR            5' LTR (truncated) (fragment): truncated 5' long terminal repeat (LTR) from HIV-1
   2800..2818    +  promoter       T7 promoter: promoter for bacteriophage T7 RNA polymerase
   2828..2911    +  CDS            COX8A (fragment): COX8A_HUMAN - Also known as COX8, COX8L. Experimental evidence at protein level: Swiss-Prot protein existence level 1. Component of the cytochrome c oxidase, the last enzyme in the mitochondrial electron transport chain which drives oxidative phosphorylation. The respiratory chain contains 3 multisubunit complexes succinate dehydrogenase (complex II, CII), ubiquinol- cytochrome c oxidoreductase (cytochrome b-c1 complex, complex III, CIII) and cytochrome c oxidase (complex IV, CIV), that cooperate to transfer electrons derived from NADH and succinate to molecular oxygen, creating an electrochem
   2954..2978    +  CDS            2xFLAG (fragment): two tandem FLAG® epitope tags
   2993..3499    +  CDS            avrBs3 (fragment): AVRB3_XANEU - Experimental evidence at protein level: Swiss-Prot protein existence level 1. Avirulence protein. Acts as a transcription factor in C.annuum plants. In susceptible plants lacking the Bs3 resistance gene induces expression of a number of genes, including genes homologous to a family of auxin-induced genes, alpha-expansin genes, pectate lyase, anthocyanidin glucoside rhamnosyl transferase and at least one transcription factor, UPA20. Their expression leads to plant hypertrophy in mesophyll cells, probably mainly mediated by UPA20 (PubMed:17962565). In resistant plants induces the h
   5324..5650    +  CDS            dddA (fragment): DDDA_BURC1 - Experimental evidence at protein level: Swiss-Prot protein existence level 1. Toxic component of a toxin-immunity protein module, which functions as a cellular contact-dependent growth inhibition (CDI) system. CDI modules allow bacteria to communicate with and inhibit the growth of closely related neighboring bacteria in a contact-dependent fashion. Bacteria that have this module inhibit or kill bacteria without it, giving them a growth advantage. Probably specifically inhibited by cognate immunity protein DddI (Probable). The C-terminal 163 residue fragment has double-stranded DN
   5666..5684    -  promoter       SP6 promoter: promoter for bacteriophage SP6 RNA polymerase
   5710..5934    +  polyA_signal   bGH poly(A) signal: bovine growth hormone polyadenylation signal
   5938..5959    +  promoter       SV40 promoter (fragment): SV40 enhancer and early promoter
   6012..6170    +  CDS            ble (fragment): BLE_KLEPN - Experimental evidence at protein level: Swiss-Prot protein existence level 1. Binding protein with a strong affinity to the bleomycin family of antibiotics. Binds to CL990; an antimitotic-antibiotic compound. From Klebsiella pneumoniae.
   6165..6286    +  polyA_signal   SV40 poly(A) signal: SV40 polyadenylation signal
   6359..6375    -  protein_bind   lac operator: The lac repressor binds to the lac operator to inhibit transcription in E. coli. This inhibition can be relieved by adding lactose or isopropyl-β-D-thiogalactopyranoside (IPTG). lac repressor encoded by lacI
   6383..6413    -  promoter       lac promoter: promoter for the E. coli lac operon
   6428..6449    -  protein_bind   CAP binding site: CAP binding activates transcription in the presence of cAMP. E. coli catabolite activator protein
   6462..6554    -  CDS            lacI (fragment): lac repressor; lacI; The lac repressor binds to the lac operator to inhibit transcription in E. coli. This inhibition can be relieved by adding lactose or isopropyl-β-D-thiogalactopyranoside (IPTG).
>Addgene plasmid #183898 | TALED_Right-ND1-1397N | addgene full sequence | sequence record 360284 | Addgene NGS Result
CTTCCGCTTCCTCGCTCACTGACTCGCTGCGCTCGGTCGTTCGGCTGCGGCGAGCGGTATCAGCTCACTC
AAAGGCGGTAATACGGTTATCCACAGAATCAGGGGATAACGCAGGAAAGAACATGTGAGCAAAAGGCCAG
CAAAAGGCCAGGAACCGTAAAAAGGCCGCGTTGCTGGCGTTTTTCCATAGGCTCCGCCCCCCTGACGAGC
ATCACAAAAATCGACGCTCAAGTCAGAGGTGGCGAAACCCGACAGGACTATAAAGATACCAGGCGTTTCC
CCCTGGAAGCTCCCTCGTGCGCTCTCCTGTTCCGACCCTGCCGCTTACCGGATACCTGTCCGCCTTTCTC
CCTTCGGGAAGCGTGGCGCTTTCTCATAGCTCACGCTGTAGGTATCTCAGTTCGGTGTAGGTCGTTCGCT
CCAAGCTGGGCTGTGTGCACGAACCCCCCGTTCAGCCCGACCGCTGCGCCTTATCCGGTAACTATCGTCT
TGAGTCCAACCCGGTAAGACACGACTTATCGCCACTGGCAGCAGCCACTGGTAACAGGATTAGCAGAGCG
AGGTATGTAGGCGGTGCTACAGAGTTCTTGAAGTGGTGGCCTAACTACGGCTACACTAGAAGAACAGTAT
TTGGTATCTGCGCTCTGCTGAAGCCAGTTACCTTCGGAAAAAGAGTTGGTAGCTCTTGATCCGGCAAACA
AACCACCGCTGGTAGCGGTGGTTTTTTTGTTTGCAAGCAGCAGATTACGCGCAGAAAAAAAGGATCTCAA
GAAGATCCTTTGATCTTTTCTACGGGGTCTGACGCTCAGTGGAACGAAAACTCACGTTAAGGGATTTTGG
TCATGAGATTATCAAAAAGGATCTTCACCTAGATCCTTTTAAATTAAAAATGAAGTTTTAAATCAATCTA
AAGTATATATGAGTAAACTTGGTCTGACAGTTACCAATGCTTAATCAGTGAGGCACCTATCTCAGCGATC
TGTCTATTTCGTTCATCCATAGTTGCCTGACTCCCCGTCGTGTAGATAACTACGATACGGGAGGGCTTAC
CATCTGGCCCCAGTGCTGCAATGATACCGCGAGATCCACGCTCACCGGCTCCAGATTTATCAGCAATAAA
CCAGCCAGCCGGAAGGGCCGAGCGCAGAAGTGGTCCTGCAACTTTATCCGCCTCCATCCAGTCTATTAAT
TGTTGCCGGGAAGCTAGAGTAAGTAGTTCGCCAGTTAATAGTTTGCGCAACGTTGTTGCCATTGCTACAG
GCATCGTGGTGTCACGCTCGTCGTTTGGTATGGCTTCATTCAGCTCCGGTTCCCAACGATCAAGGCGAGT
TACATGATCCCCCATGTTGTGCAAAAAAGCGGTTAGCTCCTTCGGTCCTCCGATCGTTGTCAGAAGTAAG
TTGGCCGCAGTGTTATCACTCATGGTTATGGCAGCACTGCATAATTCTCTTACTGTCATGCCATCCGTAA
GATGCTTTTCTGTGACTGGTGAGTACTCAACCAAGTCATTCTGAGAATAGTGTATGCGGCGACCGAGTTG
CTCTTGCCCGGCGTCAATACGGGATAATACCGCGCCACATAGCAGAACTTTAAAAGTGCTCATCATTGGA
AAACGTTCTTCGGGGCGAAAACTCTCAAGGATCTTACCGCTGTTGAGATCCAGTTCGATGTAACCCACTC
GTGCACCCAACTGATCTTCAGCATCTTTTACTTTCACCAGCGTTTCTGGGTGAGCAAAAACAGGAAGGCA
AAATGCCGCAAAAAAGGGAATAAGGGCGACACGGAAATGTTGAATACTCATACTCTTCCTTTTTCAATAT
TATTGAAGCATTTATCAGGGTTATTGTCTCATGAGCGGATACATATTTGAATGTATTTAGAAAAATAAAC
AAATAGGGGTTCCGCGCACATTTCCCCGAAAAGTGCCACCTGACGTCGACGGATCGGGAGATCTCCCGAT
CCCCTATGGTGCACTCTCAGTACAATCTGCTCTGATGCCGCATAGTTAAGCCAGTATCTGCTCCCTGCTT
GTGTGTTGGAGGTCGCTGAGTAGTGCGCGAGCAAAATTTAAGCTACAACAAGGCAAGGCTTGACCGACAA
TTGCATGAAGAATCTGCTTAGGGTTAGGCGTTTTGCGCTGCTTCGCGATGTACGGGCCAGATATACGCGT
TGACATTGATTATTGACTAGTTATTAATAGTAATCAATTACGGGGTCATTAGTTCATAGCCCATATATGG
AGTTCCGCGTTACATAACTTACGGTAAATGGCCCGCCTGGCTGACCGCCCAACGACCCCCGCCCATTGAC
GTCAATAATGACGTATGTTCCCATAGTAACGCCAATAGGGACTTTCCATTGACGTCAATGGGTGGAGTAT
TTACGGTAAACTGCCCACTTGGCAGTACATCAAGTGTATCATATGCCAAGTACGCCCCCTATTGACGTCA
ATGACGGTAAATGGCCCGCCTGGCATTATGCCCAGTACATGACCTTATGGGACTTTCCTACTTGGCAGTA
CATCTACGTATTAGTCATCGCTATTACCATGGTGATGCGGTTTTGGCAGTACATCAATGGGCGTGGATAG
CGGTTTGACTCACGGGGATTTCCAAGTCTCCACCCCATTGACGTCAATGGGAGTTTGTTTTGGCACCAAA
ATCAACGGGACTTTCCAAAATGTCGTAACAACTCCGCCCCATTGACGCAAATGGGCGGTAGGCGTGTACG
GTGGGAGGTCTATATAAGCAGAGCTCTCTGGCTAACTAGAGAACCCACTGCTTACTGGCTTATCGAAATT
AATACGACTCACTATAGGGAGATGGCCTCTGTCTTGACACCACTCCTGCTCAGGGGCCTGACTGGATCAG
CTAGGCGGCTCCCCGTTCCTCGCGCAAAAATACACAGCCTGGACTATAAGGACCATGACGGTGATTACAA
AGATCACGACATAGATTATAAGGATGATGATGATAAGGGGATCCGAATTCAAGATCTACGCACGCTCGGC
TACAGCCAGCAGCAACAGGAGAAGATCAAACCGAAGGTTCGTTCGACAGTGGCGCAGCACCACGAGGCAC
TGGTCGGCCATGGGTTTACACACGCGCACATCGTTGCGCTCAGCCAACACCCGGCAGCGTTAGGGACCGT
CGCTGTCAAGTATCAGGACATGATCGCAGCGTTGCCAGAGGCGACACACGAAGCGATCGTTGGCGTCGGC
AAACAGTGGTCCGGCGCACGCGCTCTGGAGGCCTTGCTCACGGTGGCGGGAGAGTTGAGAGGTCCACCGT
TACAGTTGGACACAGGCCAACTTCTCAAGATTGCAAAACGTGGCGGCGTGACCGCAGTGGAGGCAGTGCA
TGCATGGCGCAATGCACTGACGGGTGCCCCCCTGAACCTCACTCCTGATCAAGTGGTTGCCATTGCCTCT
AACAACGGCGGAAAACAGGCTCTTGAGACTGTCCAGAGGCTGCTGCCCGTGCTCTGTCAGGATCATGGAC
TCACACCTGCTCAAGTGGTTGCAATCGCCAGCAATATTGGCGGTAAACAGGCCTTGGAAACAGTTCAACG
CTTGCTTCCAGTCTTGTGCCAAGCTCACGGGCTGACCCCAGAGCAGGTCGTGGCTATCGCATCTAACAAT
GGTGGTAAGCAAGCTCTGGAGACAGTGCAGAGACTTCTCCCAGTTCTGTGCCAGGCCCACGGGTTGACAC
CTGATCAAGTCGTTGCAATCGCATCAAATGGCGGAGGGAAGCAGGCTCTTGAGACTGTGCAGAGGTTGCT
CCCTGTTCTCTGCCAGGCCCACGGTTTGACACCCGCACAGGTTGTCGCTATCGCTAGTAACGGTGGGGGT
AAGCAAGCCTTGGAGACTGTTCAAAGATTGCTGCCTGTGCTGTGCCAGGCCCATGGGCTCACTCCTGAAC
AGGTCGTTGCTATTGCTAGCAACGGAGGCGGTAAACAAGCCCTCGAAACTGTCCAACGCCTTTTGCCTGT
CCTCTGTCAAGCACACGGACTTACACCAGCACAGGTTGTCGCAATTGCCTCCAATAACGGTGGTAAACAG
GCTCTGGAAACAGTCCAGAGACTCCTCCCCGTTTTGTGTCAAGACCACGGTCTGACCCCCGCCCAAGTGG
TTGCTATTGCCAGTAACATTGGTGGAAAACAAGCCCTCGAAACTGTTCAGAGGCTTTTGCCAGTCCTGTG
CCAGGCCCATGGGCTTACACCTGAGCAAGTGGTTGCAATCGCTTCTAACGGAGGGGGCAAGCAGGCTCTT
GAGACAGTTCAACGCCTGTTGCCAGTTTTGTGCCAAGCCCACGGCCTTACTCCAGATCAGGTCGTCGCAA
TCGCTAGCAATAACGGAGGCAAACAAGCCCTGGAAACTGTCCAGCGCTTGCTCCCTGTTCTTTGCCAAGC
CCATGGACTGACCCCCGCACAAGTTGTCGCTATTGCATCACACGATGGAGGTAAACAGGCATTGGAAACA
GTGCAAAGATTGCTTCCCGTTCTGTGTCAAGATCATGGCTTGACACCCGACCAGGTTGTGGCCATCGCAA
GCAATGGTGGTGGTAAGCAAGCTCTCGAGACAGTTCAAAGGCTGCTGCCAGTTTTGTGCCAGGCACACGG
ACTGACTCCCGATCAGGTCGTTGCAATTGCAAGCCATGATGGCGGCAAGCAGGCTTTGGAAACAGTCCAG
AGGTTGCTTCCTGTCCTTTGTCAGGCTCACGGGTTGACTCCAGACCAAGTGGTGGCAATCGCCTCTAATA
TTGGCGGTAAGCAAGCCCTCGAGACAGTTCAACGGTTGCTCCCAGTGCTTTGCCAGGCACATGGACTTAC
TCCAGCTCAAGTTGTTGCTATTGCTTCTCACGATGGTGGTAAGCAAGCATTGGAAACCGTCCAGCGCCTG
TTGCCAGTTTTGTGCCAGGCTCATGGCCTGACACCTGCACAGGTGGTTGCAATCGCAAGCCATGATGGCG
GTAAGCAAGCTTTGGAGACAGTCCAGCGCTTGCTTCCCGTGCTCTGTCAAGACCACGGTCTGACCCCCGC
TCAAGTTGTGGCTATTGCTTCCCATGACGGGGGCAAGCAGGCTTTGGAGACTGTGCAAAGATTGCTTCCT
GTGTTGTGCCAGGCACACGGTCTGACTCCGGAACAGGTGGTGGCGATTGCAAGCAACGGCGGCGGCAAAC
AGGCTCTAGAGAGCATTGTTGCCCAGCTCTCCAGACCTGATCCGGCGCTAGCCGCGTTGACAAATGATCA
TCTTGTTGCTCTTGCTTGTCTTGGCGGACGACCTGCCCTGGATGCTGTGAAAAAGGGGTTGGGGGGCTCT
GGATCAGGTAGCTACGCACTTGGTCCTTACCAGATTAGCGCACCCCAACTCCCCGCCTATAATGGTCAAA
CCGTCGGGACCTTTTACTACGTAAACGATGCTGGTGGGCTGGAATCCAAAGTATTCTCCTCAGGGGGCCC
TACACCCTACCCCAACTACGCCAATGCTGGTCATGTAGAAGGGCAGTCAGCACTGTTTATGCGCGATAAT
GGTATAAGCGAGGGGTTGGTCTTCCATAACAACCCAGAGGGTACTTGTGGCTTCTGTGTGAATATGACTG
AAACCCTTCTGCCCGAAAATGCCAAGATGACTGTCGTCCCACCTGAAGGCTAGTCAGGGCCCTATTCTAT
AGTGTCACCTAAATGCTAGAGCTCGCTGATCAGCCTCGACTGTGCCTTCTAGTTGCCAGCCATCTGTTGT
TTGCCCCTCCCCCGTGCCTTCCTTGACCCTGGAAGGTGCCACTCCCACTGTCCTTTCCTAATAAAATGAG
GAAATTGCATCGCATTGTCTGAGTAGGTGTCATTCTATTCTGGGGGGTGGGGTGGGGCAGGACAGCAAGG
GGGAGGATTGGGAAGACAATAGCAGGCATGCTGGGGATGCGGTGGGCTCTATGGCTTCTGAGGCGGAAAG
AACCAGCTGGGGCTCTAGGGGGTATCCCCACGCTGCAGTGAGCGGGACTCTGGGGTTCGAAATGACCGAC
CAAGCGACGCCCAACCTGCCATCACGAGATTTCGATTCCACCGCCGCCTTCTATGAAAGGTTGGGCTTCG
GAATCGTTTTCCGGGACGCCGGCTGGATGATCCTCCAGCGCGGGGATCTCATGCTGGAGTTCTTCGCCCA
CCCCAACTTGTTTATTGCAGCTTATAATGGTTACAAATAAAGCAATAGCATCACAAATTTCACAAATAAA
GCATTTTTTTCACTGCATTCTAGTTGTGGTTTGTCCAAACTCATCAATGTATCTTATCATGTCTGTATAC
CGTCGACCTCTAGCTAGAGCTTGGCGTAATCATGGTCATAGCTGTTTCCTGTGTGAAATTGTTATCCGCT
CACAATTCCACACAACATACGAGCCGGAAGCATAAAGTGTAAAGCCTGGGGTGCCTAATGAGTGAGCTAA
CTCACATTAATTGCGTTGCGCTCACTGCCCGCTTTCCAGTCGGGAAACCTGTCGTGCCAGCTGCATTAAT
GAATCGGCCAACGCGCGGGGAGAGGCGGTTTGCGTATTGGGCGCT
